Addgene plasmid #179109: pDY0209 ACTB Nicking guide +48
Purpose: ACTB N-term Nicking guide 1 +48 guide
Depositing lab: Omar Abudayyeh & Jonathan Gootenberg. Publication: Drag-and-drop genome insertion of large sequences without double-strand DNA cleavage using CRISPR-directed integrases. Yarnall MTN, Ioannidi EI, Schmitt-Ulms C, Krajeski RN, Lim J, Villiger L, Zhou W, Jiang K, Garushyants SK, Roberts N, Zhang L, Vakulskas CA, Walker JA 2nd, Kadina AP, Zepeda AE, Holden K, Ma H, Xie J, Gao G, Foquet L, Bial G, Donnelly SK, Miyata Y, Radiloff DR, Henderson JM, Ujita A, Abudayyeh OO, Gootenberg JS. Nat Biotechnol. 2022 Nov 24. doi: 10.1038/s41587-022-01527-4. PubMed 36424489.
Backbone
  Vector backbone: pCMV
  Vector type: CRISPR
Growth in bacteria
  Bacterial resistance: Ampicillin, 100 μg/mL
  Growth temperature: 37°C
  Growth strain: NEB Stable
  Copy number: Unknown
Gene/Insert
  Gene/Insert name: ACTB N-term Nicking guide 1 +48 guide
Terms and licenses: Academic/Nonprofit Terms; Industry Terms: Not Available to Industry
Depositor comments: Please visit https://doi.org/10.1101/2021.11.01.466786 for bioRxiv preprint.
How to cite: pDY0209 ACTB Nicking guide +48 was a gift from Omar Abudayyeh & Jonathan Gootenberg (Addgene plasmid # 179109 ; http://n2t.net/addgene:179109 ; RRID:Addgene_179109)
