[The description below was written by a language model from this plasmid's Addgene catalogue record and pLannotate feature annotations shown in this document.]
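Description:
pDY0209 ACTB Nicking guide +48 is a compact (about 2.3 kb) CRISPR guide RNA expression plasmid for use in mammalian cells. It is maintained in E. coli through a high-copy ColE1/pUC-type origin of replication and selected with ampicillin via a β-lactamase gene driven by its native bla promoter. The catalogue lists the backbone as "pCMV", but the annotated sequence contains no CMV promoter or any protein-coding cargo. Apart from the bacterial maintenance elements, the only other features are the guide cassette and a short attB1 fragment, which is probably a cloning remnant with no function here.

The payload is a single RNA polymerase III transcription unit. A human U6 promoter sits a short distance upstream of the Streptococcus pyogenes Cas9 guide RNA scaffold, and the gap between them presumably holds the spacer, which is not annotated. According to the record, this guide targets the N-terminal region of ACTB and serves as a nicking guide, with the "+48" label most likely giving the position of the secondary nick relative to the primary edit site, although the record does not define it. In prime-editing-style systems, such a guide directs a Cas9 nickase to cut the non-edited strand, which biases repair toward incorporating the edit.

The associated publication describes inserting large sequences without double-strand breaks using CRISPR-directed integrases. The plasmid is therefore meant to be co-delivered with separately supplied editor, pegRNA and integrase components, none of which it encodes, to improve placement of an integrase landing site at the ACTB locus.
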