Features (pLannotate 1.2.2; 6 found; start..end, strand, type, name):
    631..735     -  promoter       AmpR promoter: bla
    773..790     +  protein_bind   attB1 (fragment): mutant version of attB; recombination site for the Gateway® BP reaction BP Clonase™
    842..1082    +  promoter       U6 promoter: RNA polymerase III promoter for human U6 snRNA
   1111..1186    +  misc_RNA       gRNA scaffold: guide RNA scaffold for the Streptococcus pyogenes CRISPR/Cas9 system
   1290..1878    -  rep_origin     ori: high-copy-number ColE1/pMB1/pBR322/pUC origin of replication
   2049..630     -  CDS            AmpR (across the origin): β-lactamase; bla; confers resistance to ampicillin, carbenicillin, and related antibiotics
>Addgene plasmid #179109 | pDY0209 ACTB Nicking guide +48 | addgene full sequence | sequence record 351760 | Addgene NGS Result
CTCCATCCAGTCTATTAATTGTTGCCGGGAAGCTAGAGTAAGTAGTTCGCCAGTTAATAGTTTGCGCAAC
GTTGTTGCCATTGCTACAGGCATCGTGGTGTCACGCTCGTCGTTTGGTATGGCTTCATTCAGCTCCGGTT
CCCAACGATCAAGGCGAGTTACATGATCCCCCATGTTGTGCAAAAAAGCGGTTAGCTCCTTCGGTCCTCC
GATCGTTGTCAGAAGTAAGTTGGCCGCAGTGTTATCACTCATGGTTATGGCAGCACTGCATAATTCTCTT
ACTGTCATGCCATCCGTAAGATGCTTTTCTGTGACTGGTGAGTACTCAACCAAGTCATTCTGAGAATAGT
GTATGCGGCGACCGAGTTGCTCTTGCCCGGCGTCAATACGGGATAATACCGCGCCACATAGCAGAACTTT
AAAAGTGCTCATCATTGGAAAACGTTCTTCGGGGCGAAAACTCTCAAGGATCTTACCGCTGTTGAGATCC
AGTTCGATGTAACCCACTCGTGCACCCAACTGATCTTCAGCATCTTTTACTTTCACCAGCGTTTCTGGGT
GAGCAAAAACAGGAAGGCAAAATGCCGCAAAAAAGGGAATAAGGGCGACACGGAAATGTTGAATACTCAT
ACTCTTCCTTTTTCAATATTATTGAAGCATTTATCAGGGTTATTGTCTCATGAGCGGATACATATTTGAA
TGTATTTAGAAAAATAAACAAATAGGGGTTCCGCGCACATTTCCCCGAAAAGTGCCACCTGACGTCGCTA
GCTGTACAAAAAAGCAGGCTTTAAAGGAACCAATTCAGTCGACTGGATCCGGTACCAAGGTCGGGCAGGA
AGAGGGCCTATTTCCCATGATTCCTTCATATTTGCATATACGATACAAGGCTGTTAGAGAGATAATTAGA
ATTAATTTGACTGTAAACACAAAGATATTAGTACAAAATACGTGACGTAGAAAGTAATAATTTCTTGGGT
AGTTTGCAGTTTTAAAATTATGTTTTAAAATGGACTATCATATGCTTACCGTAACTTGAAAGTATTTCGA
TTTCTTGGCTTTATATATCTTGTGGAAAGGACGAAACACCGAAGCCGGCCTTGCACATGCGTTTTAGAGC
TAGAAATAGCAAGTTAAAATAAGGCTAGTCCGTTATCAACTTGAAAAAGTGGCACCGAGTCGGTGCTTTT
TTTAAGCTTGGGCCGCTCGAGGTACCTCTCTACATATGACATGTGAGCAAAAGGCCAGCAAAAGGCCAGG
AACCGTAAAAAGGCCGCGTTGCTGGCGTTTTTCCATAGGCTCCGCCCCCCTGACGAGCATCACAAAAATC
GACGCTCAAGTCAGAGGTGGCGAAACCCGACAGGACTATAAAGATACCAGGCGTTTCCCCCTGGAAGCTC
CCTCGTGCGCTCTCCTGTTCCGACCCTGCCGCTTACCGGATACCTGTCCGCCTTTCTCCCTTCGGGAAGC
GTGGCGCTTTCTCATAGCTCACGCTGTAGGTATCTCAGTTCGGTGTAGGTCGTTCGCTCCAAGCTGGGCT
GTGTGCACGAACCCCCCGTTCAGCCCGACCGCTGCGCCTTATCCGGTAACTATCGTCTTGAGTCCAACCC
GGTAAGACACGACTTATCGCCACTGGCAGCAGCCACTGGTAACAGGATTAGCAGAGCGAGGTATGTAGGC
GGTGCTACAGAGTTCTTGAAGTGGTGGCCTAACTACGGCTACACTAGAAGAACAGTATTTGGTATCTGCG
CTCTGCTGAAGCCAGTTACCTTCGGAAAAAGAGTTGGTAGCTCTTGATCCGGCAAACAAACCACCGCTGG
TAGCGGTGGTTTTTTTGTTTGCAAGCAGCAGATTACGCGCAGAAAAAAAGGATCTCAAGAAGATCCTTTG
ATCTTTTCTACGGGGTCTGACGCTCAGTGGAACGAAAACTCACGTTAAGGGATTTTGGTCATGAGATTAT
CAAAAAGGATCTTCACCTAGATCCTTTTAAATTAAAAATGAAGTTTTAAATCAATCTAAAGTATATATGA
GTAAACTTGGTCTGACAGTTACCAATGCTTAATCAGTGAGGCACCTATCTCAGCGATCTGTCTATTTCGT
TCATCCATAGTTGCCTGACTCCCCGTCGTGTAGATAACTACGATACGGGAGGGCTTACCATCTGGCCCCA
GTGCTGCAATGATACCGCGAGATCCACGCTCACCGGCTCCAGATTTATCAGCAATAAACCAGCCAGCCGG
AAGGGCCGAGCGCAGAAGTGGTCCTGCAACTTTATCCGC
